>Addgene plasmid #189792 | pFRT-PonA-BI-Gl-WT-24xMS2-PTC-18xPP7 (WP) | addgene full sequence | sequence record 381416 | Addgene NGS Result
AAGAGAACAATGCACTTGTCCATCGAGCTAACGAGAACAATGCACTTAGCGGTATCGAGAACAATGCACT
TAATATGCGGCCGAGATCCGTACTCCGACCCGGGTACTGAGCTTTCAGCAAGAGAACAATGCACTTGTCC
ATCGAGCTTTCAGCAAGAGAACAATGCACTTGTCCATCGAGCTTTCAGCAAGAGAACAATGCACTTGTCC
ATCGAGCTAACGAGAACAATGCACTTAGCGGTATCGAGAACAATGCACTTAATATGCGGCCGAGATCCGT
ACTCCGACCCGGGTACTGAGCTTTCAGCAAGAGAACAATGCACTTGTCCATCGAGCTTTCAGCAAGAGAA
CAATGCACTTGTCCATCGAGCTTTCAGCAAGAGAACAATGCACTTGTCCATCGAGCTAACGAGAACAATG
CACTTAGCGGTATCGAGAACAATGCACTTAATATGCGGCCGAGATCCGTACTCCGACCCGGGTACTGAGC
TTTCAGCAAGAGAACAATGCACTTGTCCATCGAGCTTTCAGCAAGAGAACAATGCACTTGTCCATCGAGC
TTTCAGCAAGAGAACAATGCACTTGTCCATCGAGCTAACGAGAACAATGCACTTAGCGGTATCGAGAACA
ATGCACTTAATATGCGGCCGAGATCCGTACTCCGACCCGGGTACTGAGCTTTCAGCAAGAGAACAATGCA
CTTGTCCATCGAGCTTTCAGCAAGAGAACAATGCACTTGTCCATCGAGCTTTCAGCAAGAGAACAATGCA
CTTGTCCATCGAGCTAACGAGAACAATGCACTTAGCGGTATCGAGAACAATGCACTTAATATGCGGCCGA
GATCCGTACTCCGACCCGGGTACTGAGCTTTCAGCAAGAGAACAATGCACTTGTCCATCGAGCTTTCAGC
AAGAGAACAATGCACTTGTCCATCGAGCTTTCAGCAAGAGAACAATGCACTTGTCCATCGAGCTAACGAG
AACAATGCACTTAGCGGTATCGAGAACAATGCACTTAATATGCGGCCGAGATCCGTACTCCGACCCGGGT
ACTGAGCTTTCAGCAAGAGAACAATGCACTTGTCCATCGAGCTTTCAGCAAGAGAACAATGCACTTGTCC
ATCGAGCTTTCAGCAAGAGAACAATGCACTTGTCCATCGAGCTAACGAGAACAATGCACTTAGCGGTATC
GAGAACAATGCACTTAATATGCGGCCGAGATCCGTACTCCGACCCGGGTACTGAGCTTTCAGCAAGAGAA
CAATGCACTTGTCCATCGAGCTTTCAGCAAGAGAACAATGCACTTGTCCATCGAGCTTTCAGCAAGAGAA
CAATGCACTTGTCCATCGAGCTAACGAGAACAATGCACTTAGCGGTATCGAGAACAATGCACTTAATATG
CGGCCGAGATCCGTACTCCGACCCGGGTACTGAGCTTTCAGCAAGAGAACAATGCACTTGTCCATCGAGC
TTTCAGCAAGAGAACAATGCACTTGTCCATCGAGCTTTCAGCAAGAGAACAATGCACTTGTCCATCGAGC
TAACGAGAACAATGCACTTAGCGGTATCGAGAACAATGCACTTAATATGCGGCCGAGATCTGAATTACTG
CCCCGCCCCTAGCGATTAGCCCCGGCCCCGCATAGCTCCGCCCCGGGAGTACCCTCGACCGCCGGAGTAT
AAATAGAGGCGCTTCGTCTACGGAGCGACAATTCAATTCAAACAAGCAAAGTGAACACGTCGCTAAGCGA
AAGCTAAGCAAATAAACAAGCGCAGCTGAACAAGCTAAACAATCTGCAGTAAAGTGCAAGTTAAAGTGAA
TCAATTAAAAGTAACCAGCAACCAAGTAAATCAACTGCAACTACTGAAATCTGCCAAGAAGTAATTATTG
AATACAAGAAGACAACTCTGAATACTTTCAAAAGTTACCGAGAAAGAAGAACTCAGACACCATACTGCGG
CTAGCATGGTGCACCTGACTCCTGAGGAGAAGTCTGCCGTTACTGCCCTGTGGGGCAAGGTGAACGTGGA
TGAAGTTGGTGGTGAGGCCCTGGGCAGGTTGGTATCAAGGTTACAAGACAGGTTTAAGGAGACCAATAGA
AACTGGGCATGTGGAGACAGAGAAGACTCTTGGGTTTCTGATAGGCACTGACTCTCTCTGCCTATTGGTC
TATTTTCCCACCCTTAGGCTGCTGGTGGTCTACCCTTGGACCTAGAGGTTCTTTGAGTCCTTTGGGGATC
TGTCCACTCCTGATGCTGTTATGGGCAACCCTAAGGTGAAGGCTCATGGCAAGAAAGTGCTCGGTGCCTT
TAGTGATGGCCTGGCTCACCTGGACAACCTCAAGGGCACCTTTGCCACACTGAGTGAGCTGCACTGTGAC
AAGCTGCACGTGGATCCTGAGAACTTCAGGGTGAGTCTGATGGGCACCTCCTGGGTTTCCTTCCCCTGGC
TATTCTGCTCAACCTTCCTATCAGAAAAAAAGGGGAAGCGATTCTAGGGAGCAGTCTCCATGACTGTGTG
TGGAGTGTTGACAAGAGTTCGGATATTTTATTCTCTACTCAGAATTGCTGCTCCCCCTCACTCTGTTCTG
TGTTGTCATTTCCTCTTTCTTTGGTAAGCTTTTAATTTCCAGTTGCATTTTACTAAATTAATTAAGCTGG
TTATTTACTTCCCATCCTGATATCAGCTTCCCCTCCTCCTTTCCTCCCAGTCCTTCTCTCTCTCCTCTCT
CTTTCTCTAATCCTTTCCTTTCCCTCAGTTCATTTCTTCTTCTTTGATCTACGTTTGTTTGTCTTTTTAA
ATATTGCCTTGTAACTTGCTCAGAGGACAAGGAAGATATGTCCCTGTTTCTTCTCATAGCTCTCAAGAAT
AGTAGCATAATTGGCTTTTATGCCAGGGTGACAGGGGAAGAATATATTTTACATATAAATTCTGTTTGAC
ATAGGATTCTTATAATAATTTGTCAGTAGTTTAAGGTTGCAAACAAATGTCTTTGTAAATAAGCCTGCAG
TATCTGGTATTTTTGCTCTACAGTTATGTTGATGGTTCTTCCATATTCCCACAGCTCCTGGGCAATATGA
TCGTGATTGTGCTGGGCCACCACCTGGGCAAGGATTTCACCCCCGCTGCACAGGCTGCCTTCCAGAAGGT
GGTGGCTGGAGTGGCCACTGCCCTGGCTCACAAGTACCACTAAACCCCGGTACCGTTGCTTGCTGAACAC
CGGGTGGTAACCGGTATGGGATCCACTTCTTCTTTTATTTCTCGGACGAGATATGGCTCGCCGAGAGCCA
ATTTTGTACAAAGCCAGTTTCTCGACAAAACCTCCGCGGAGAGGACATATGGGTCCCTCCGCTATGTATA
CATATCAGACAGTCATCGAAGGTCAGGGTATGGGAGCAGACCATATGGGGTCGCTCCCGAAAAAGAATGT
CGCGGCTATTACCAAGCCTTTTTGTACACGGACAGAGGGTATGGCCTCGTCCGTCTGTACCTGTACCGCG
CTCAGCGCTTATTACTGGGATACGCCGACAGAGGATATGGCCTCGTCGGCTTCCGACTGTTCCCAAATGT
CGTGGCAATGTATATACATCGGACGAGAGGGTATGGCCTCCGTCCTTATATCGTCGACCAAGAACCTTTA
CTATCTTGTATCTGGTCCCAGAGAGCGTATGGGCTCCTGGGTTGTGTCTGTATATACATACCCAAAAGAT
TTGGGAACGCGTGCCTCAGGAGATATGGCTCCGAGGCCAATCATACAACCAGTATTATGCTCTGTGCGCA
GTTACGGAGGAGCACTCCATATGGGGAGGCTCCGGTTATGTACAAAAATCAGTTTGTGTACCCGCGACTA
CTTACCAGCACACCGTATGGGGTGGCTGGATTCCCTGTCCCTGTCCATATATTTACAACTGTTATGTATC
CCGACAGACCGTATGGGGTCGTCGGTATTTGTCGAGAATACACGCAAGTACAAAATTGTTCGATATCTCG
CAGGACATATGGGTCCGCGAGAGCAGATCTCTATTATGTATTCTCGATATTGGGTTATGAGGCTGCAGTC
TATCGGCACCAGAGGATATGGCCTCGGTGCCTCAGCATCTTCAGATGTGCTGTCACTGTCCAATCTTCAA
GCCAGCAGAGCATATGGGCTCGCTGGCTCCACTGTCATTACAGTGGACCTGATCTTCTCCAATCAAAGGA
GCAGAGGATATGGCCTCGCTCCCTCCGACTACATCAGGCTGGAAGTGACATCCATCATTCATCCCAGCAG
AGCATATGGGCTCGCTGGGTAGCCACAGCATGCCTCGAAGTGCTGAGAGACTATCATCAAAGGGTCAGCG
ATATGGCGCGACCCCTACTACTCGTTCCTATTGTGAATACTTCTTACTCTTCAACGCAGAGTCGATATGG
CGACCTGCGTCCATCAGAGATACAACTTTCGTCGATCCGAAAACCATACGACTAGTGATCATAATCAGCC
ATACCACATTTGTAGAGGTTTTACTTGCTTTAAAAAACCTCCCACACCTCCCCCTGAACCTGAAACATAA
AATGAATGCAATTGTTGTTGTTAACTTGTTTATTGCAGCTTATAATGGTTACAAATAAAGCAATAGCATC
ACAAATTTCACAAATAAAGCATTTTTTTCACTGCCGACGTCAGGTGGCACTTTTCGGGGAAATGTGCGCG
GAACCCCTATTTGTTTATTTTTCTAAATACATTCAAATATGTATCCGCTCATGAGACAATAACCCTGATA
AATGCTTCAATAATATTGAAAAAGGAAGAGTATGAGTATTCAACATTTCCGTGTCGCCCTTATTCCCTTT
TTTGCGGCATTTTGCCTTCCTGTTTTTGCTCACCCAGAAACGCTGGTGAAAGTAAAAGATGCTGAAGATC
AGTTGGGTGCACGAGTGGGTTACATCGAACTGGATCTCAACAGCGGTAAGATCCTTGAGAGTTTTCGCCC
CGAAGAACGTTTTCCAATGATGAGCACTTTTAAAGTTCTGCTATGTGGCGCGGTATTATCCCGTGTTGAC
GCCGGGCAAGAGCAACTCGGTCGCCGCATACACTATTCTCAGAATGACTTGGTTGAGTACTCACCAGTCA
CAGAAAAGCATCTTACGGATGGCATGACAGTAAGAGAATTATGCAGTGCTGCCATAACCATGAGTGATAA
CACTGCGGCCAACTTACTTCTGACAACGATCGGAGGACCGAAGGAGCTAACCGCTTTTTTGCACAACATG
GGGGATCATGTAACTCGCCTTGATCGTTGGGAACCGGAGCTGAATGAAGCCATACCAAACGACGAGCGTG
ACACCACGATGCCTGTAGCAATGGCAACAACGTTGCGCAAACTATTAACTGGCGAACTACTTACTCTAGC
TTCCCGGCAACAATTAATAGACTGGATGGAGGCGGATAAAGTTGCAGGACCACTTCTGCGCTCGGCCCTT
CCGGCTGGCTGGTTTATTGCTGATAAATCTGGAGCCGGTGAGCGTGGGTCTCGCGGTATCATTGCAGCAC
TGGGGCCAGATGGTAAGCCCTCCCGTATCGTAGTTATCTACACGACGGGGAGTCAGGCAACTATGGATGA
ACGAAATAGACAGATCGCTGAGATAGGTGCCTCACTGATTAAGCATTGGTAACTGTCAGACCAAGTTTAC
TCATATATACTTTAGATTGATTTAAAACTTCATTTTTAATTTAAAAGGATCTAGGTGAAGATCCTTTTTG
ATAATCTCATGACCAAAATCCCTTAACGTGAGTTTTCGTTCCACTGAGCGTCAGACCCCGTAGAAAAGAT
CAAAGGATCTTCTTGAGATCCTTTTTTTCTGCGCGTAATCTGCTGCTTGCAAACAAAAAAACCACCGCTA
CCAGCGGTGGTTTGTTTGCCGGATCAAGAGCTACCAACTCTTTTTCCGAAGGTAACTGGCTTCAGCAGAG
CGCAGATACCAAATACTGTTCTTCTAGTGTAGCCGTAGTTAGGCCACCACTTCAAGAACTCTGTAGCACC
GCCTACATACCTCGCTCTGCTAATCCTGTTACCAGTGGCTGCTGCCAGTGGCGATAAGTCGTGTCTTACC
GGGTTGGACTCAAGACGATAGTTACCGGATAAGGCGCAGCGGTCGGGCTGAACGGGGGGTTCGTGCACAC
AGCCCAGCTTGGAGCGAACGACCTACACCGAACTGAGATACCTACAGCGTGAGCTATGAGAAAGCGCCAC
GCTTCCCGAAGGGAGAAAGGCGGACAGGTATCCGGTAAGCGGCAGGGTCGGAACAGGAGAGCGCACGAGG
GAGCTTCCAGGGGGAAACGCCTGGTATCTTTATAGTCCTGTCGGGTTTCGCCACCTCTGACTTGAGCGTC
GATTTTTGTGATGCTCGTCAGGGGGGCGGAGCCTATGGAAAAACGCCAGCAACGCGGCCTTTTTACGGTT
CCTGGCCTTTTGCTGGCCTTTTGCTCACATGTGCCAAGCTCTAGCTAGAGGTCGACGGTATACAGACATG
ATAAGATACATTGATGAGTTTGGACAAACCACAACTAGAATGCAGTGAAAAAAATGCTTTATTTGTGAAA
TTTGTGATGCTATTGCTTTATTTGTAACCATTATAAGCTGCAATAAACAAGTTGGGGTGGGCGAAGAACT
CCAGCATGAGATCCCCGCGCTGGAGGATCATCCAGCCGGCGTCCCGGAAAACGATTCCGAAGCCCAACCT
TTCATAGAAGGCGGCGGTGGAATCGAAATCTCGTAGTACGTGCTATTCCTTTGCCCTCGGACGAGTGCTG
GGGCGTCGGTTTCCACTATCGGCGAGTACTTCTACACAGCCATCGGTCCAGACGGCCGCGCTTCTGCGGG
CGATTTGTGTACGCCCGACAGTCCCGGCTCCGGATCGGACGATTGCGTCGCATCGACCCTGCGCCCAAGC
TGCATCATCGAAATTGCCGTCAACCAAGCTCTGATAGAGTTGGTCAAGACCAATGCGGAGCATATACGCC
CGGAGCCGCGGCGATCCTGCAAGCTCCGGATGCCTCCGCTCGAAGTAGCGCGTCTGCTGCTCCATACAAG
CCAACCACGGCCTCCAGAAGAAGATGTTGGCGACCTCGTATTGGGAATCCCCGAACATCGCCTCGCTCCA
GTCAATGACCGCTGTTATGCGGCCATTGTCCGTCAGGACATTGTTGGAGCCGAAATCCGCGTGCACGAGG
TGCCGGACTTCGGGGCAGTCCTCGGCCCAAAGCATCAGCTCATCGAGAGCCTGCGCGACGGACGCACTGA
CGGTGTCGTCCATCACAGTTTGCCAGTGATACACATGGGGATCAGCAATCGCGCATATGAAATCACGCCA
TGTAGTGTATTGACCGATTCCTTGCGGTCCGAATGGGCCGAACCCGCTCGTCTGGCTAAGATCGGCCGCA
GCGATCGCATCCATGGCCTCCGCGACCGGCTGCAGAACAGCGGGCAGTTCGGTTTCAGGCAGGTCTTGCA
ACGTGACACCCTGTGCACGGCGGGAGATGCAATAGGTCAGGCTCTCGCTGAATTCCCCAATGTCAAGCAC
TTCCGGAATCGGGAGCGCGGCCGATGCAAAGTGCCGATAAACATAACGATCTTTGTAGAAACCATCGGCG
CAGCTATTTACCCGCAGGACATATCCACGCCCTCCTACATCGAAGCTGAAAGCACGAGATTCTTCGCCCT
CCGAGAGCTGCATCAGGTCGGAGACGCTGTCGAACTTTTCGATCAGAAACTTCTCGACAGACGTCGCGGT
GAGTTCAGGCTTTTTGGCCAAGGAAGTTCCTATACTTTCTAGAGAATAGGAACTTCGGAATAGGAACATG
TTCTTTCCTGCGTTATCCCCTGATTCTGTGGATAACCGTATTACCGCCTTTGAGTGAGCTGATACCGCTC
GCCGCAGCCGAACGACCGAGCGCAGCGAGTCAGTGAGCGAGGAAGCTCGGGGCAGTGAAAAAAATGCTTT
ATTTGTGAAATTTGTGATGCTATTGCTTTATTTGTAACCATTATAAGCTGCAATAAACAAGTTAACAACA
ACAATTGCATTCATTTTATGTTTCAGGTTCAGGGGGAGGTGTGGGAGGTTTTTTAAAGCAAGTAAAACCT
CTACAAATGTGGTATGGCTGATTATGATCCTCTGGAGATATCGTCGACAAGCTTATCGATATGAGATCTG
AGGTGTTTGATGTACGGTGCGGTGATCCTGCACCGTTTGCCTGGTTGTAAGTTTGTGGGTTGTCGGCGGA
TGCCGTGTTCGTGCATCCGTTTGTCGTGTTTTTGTGAGGTTTTCCGCCGCGGGAAGGCTGTTGCTCTTCC
CGTCGGATGTTTTTCGTAATAGTTTGCGCTGGACGAAAGCGTGATCGTCTTTCGTATTTGTAAACCAGTT
GATTTTTCCGTGTGTACCGTTCGCTGTTGCTGAACGGTTTGGTTTTTGATAGTAGTGAGAGATGTGGGCT
GGTACGCTGATGCTGTACCAGTAATTGTTTTTGATTTGGTATGTTGGAATGGGCAAGCGGTGATCCTGCT
TGCCAGTTTTGTGGGAAGAGGTTTGAGGTAGGAGTGGGTTCGCTGGTGCTGAACCCATTTGGTAGTTTCT
GTGGTTGAGACTTGTGGAGCATGCCGTGATCGTGCATGCTTGAATGTCCTGAGTGGAAGTGATGTAGCTG
CGGGATCCGTGATCGTGATCCCGAAAGGTAAGTAATCGTATTGGACGTGGAACGACGAGCCCTGGTGGTG
CTCGTCCTTGTCCGTGTTTTGAAATTCGTGAGAGCATGGGTGGCGTGATCGTCCACCCAAGAAATAGGCA
CAATGTATGCTCGAGTGTTTCGAAGCGCTGATGCTGCTTCGAGAAGAGTAGTTTTTGTCTTGTTGGTGAG
AGTCCATGGCCTGATGGTCCATGGAGGGTTTGTCCAGTTGGACAAGAAACAACACTCCGAGCCCTGTTGG
TGCTCGGATGTGATTTTGTTGGGGATGTATTCTTGGGGCCCATGCGCTGATGCTGCATGGGGACATAAAT
TTTCTTGAGTTGGGTACTGGGCAGGAACGCTGATGCTGTTCCTGTAGGGGAGAGTGTGGTTTGTGTAAGA
ATGGCGCGAAGGCTGATGCTCTTCGCGAAAGTCGACTTGTATTCGACTCTGATTGGCTGCGTGGGCTGAT
GCTCCACGCACTGAATTCGAAAGCCAGACATGCCGATATTCGGGAGGCGTGATCGTCCTCCCGTCGTGGC
CCTCGTTTGACGTATATTGCACAGGGAATCCCTGATGGTGATTCCTTGTTGTAGTTTTTTGAGATAAATT
TGGTAGCAGAAGCCCTGATGGTGCTTCTGTTTGATTGGATTTCTGTGTAATGTGTCTGGAGGGTGGGGTG
TTCCTCCACCCTTGTGTATTGTACCCCTTGATTGTGAAGTGTCGGGTGGGGTGATCCTCCACCCGTTTGT
AGGTTACCGGTATTGGGATCTAGCACGCGTGGGTTTAGTGGTACTTGTGAGCCAAGGCAGTGGCCACTCC
AGCCACCACCTTCTGGAAGGCAGCCTGTGCAGCGGGGGTGAAATCCTTGCCCAGGTGGTGGCCCAGCACA
ATCACGATCATATTGCCCAGGAGCTGTGGGAATATGGAAGAACCATCAACATAACTGTAGAGCAAAAATA
CCAGATACTGCAGGCTTATTTACAAAGACATTTGTTTGCAACCTTAAACTACTGACAAATTATTATAAGA
ATCCTATGTCAAACAGAATTTATATGTAAAATATATTCTTCCCCTGTCACCCTGGCATAAAAGCCAATTA
TGCTACTATTCTTGAGAGCTATGAGAAGAAACAGGGACATATCTTCCTTGTCCTCTGAGCAAGTTACAAG
GCAATATTTAAAAAGACAAACAAACGTAGATCAAAGAAGAAGAAATGAACTGAGGGAAAGGAAAGGATTA
GAGAAAGAGAGAGGAGAGAGAGAAGGACTGGGAGGAAAGGAGGAGGGGAAGCTGATATCAGGATGGGAAG
TAAATAACCAGCTTAATTAATTTAGTAAAATGCAACTGGAAATTAAAAGCTTACCAAAGAAAGAGGAAAT
GACAACACAGAACAGAGTGAGGGGGAGCAGCAATTCTGAGTAGAGAATAAAATATCCGAACTCTTGTCAA
CACTCCACACACAGTCATGGAGACTGCTCCCTAGAATCGCTTCCCCTTTTTTTCTGATAGGAAGGTTGAG
CAGAATAGCCAGGGGAAGGAAACCCAGGAGGTGCCCATCAGACTCACCCTGAAGTTCTCAGGATCCACGT
GCAGCTTGTCACAGTGCAGCTCACTCAGTGTGGCAAAGGTGCCCTTGAGGTTGTCCAGGTGAGCCAGGCC
ATCACTAAAGGCACCGAGCACTTTCTTGCCATGAGCCTTCACCTTAGGGTTGCCCATAACAGCATCAGGA
GTGGACAGATCCCCAAAGGACTCAAAGAACCTCTGGGTCCAAGGGTAGACCACCAGCAGCCTAAGGGTGG
GAAAATAGACCAATAGGCAGAGAGAGTCAGTGCCTATCAGAAACCCAAGAGTCTTCTCTGTCTCCACATG
CCCAGTTTCTATTGGTCTCCTTAAACCTGTCTTGTAACCTTGATACCAACCTGCCCAGGGCCTCACCACC
AACTTCATCCACGTTCACCTTGCCCCACAGGGCAGTAACGGCAGACTTCTCCTCAGGAGTCAGGTGCACC
ATGAATTCACCGGTGAGCTCGTGTCTGAGTTCTTCTTTCTCGGTAACTTTTGAAAGTATTCAGAGTTGTC
TTCTTGTATTCAATAATTACTTCTTGGCAGATTTCAGTAGTTGCAGTTGATTTACTTGGTTGCTGGTTAC
TTTTAATTGATTCACTTTAACTTGCACTTTACTGCAGATTGTTTAGCTTGTTCAGCTGCGCTTGTTTATT
TGCTTAGCTTTCGCTTAGCGACGTGTTCACTTTGCTTGTTTGAATTGAATTGTCGCTCCGTAGACGAAGC
GCCTCTATTTATACTCCGGCGGTCGAGGGTACTCCCGGGGCGGAGCTATGCGGGGCCGGGGCTAATCGCT
AGGGGCGGGGCAGTACTCCGACCCGGGTACTGAGCTTTCAGCAAGAGAACAATGCACTTGTCCATCGAGC
TTTCAGCAAGAGAACAATGCACTTGTCCATCGAGCTTTCAGC
Features (pLannotate 1.2.2; 20 found; start..end, strand, type, name):
   1672..1910    +  promoter       hsp70 promoter: Drosophila melanogaster hsp70Bb promoter
   1966..2061    +  CDS            HBB (fragment): HBB_HUMAN - Experimental evidence at protein level: Swiss-Prot protein existence level 1. [Spinorphin]: functions as an endogenous inhibitor of enkephalin-degrading enzymes such as DPP3, and as a selective antagonist of the P2RX3 receptor which is involved in pain signaling, these properties implicate it as a regulator of pain and inflammation. From Homo sapiens (Human).
   2093..2425    +  CDS            HBB (fragment): HBB_HAPGR - Experimental evidence at protein level: Swiss-Prot protein existence level 1. Involved in oxygen transport from the lung to the various peripheral tissues. From Hapalemur griseus (Gray gentle lemur) (Eastern lesser bamboo lemur).
   3068..3190    +  CDS            HBB: HBB_COLGU - Experimental evidence at transcript level: Swiss-Prot protein existence level 2. Involved in oxygen transport from the lung to the various peripheral tissues. From Colobus guereza (Mantled guereza) (Eastern black-and-white colobus monkey).
   4466..4550    +  CDS            large T antigen (fragment): large T antigen from SV40 (simian virus 40)
   4573..4654    +  polyA_signal   SV40 poly(A) signal: SV40 polyadenylation signal
   4687..4791    +  promoter       AmpR promoter: bla
   4792..5652    +  CDS            AmpR: β-lactamase; bla; confers resistance to ampicillin, carbenicillin, and related antibiotics
   5823..6411    +  rep_origin     ori: high-copy-number ColE1/pMB1/pBR322/pUC origin of replication
   6512..6633    -  polyA_signal   SV40 poly(A) signal: SV40 polyadenylation signal
   6628..6753    -  CDS            ble (fragment): BLE_KLEPN - Experimental evidence at protein level: Swiss-Prot protein existence level 1. Binding protein with a strong affinity to the bleomycin family of antibiotics. Binds to CL990; an antimitotic-antibiotic compound. From Klebsiella pneumoniae.
   6763..7785    -  CDS            HygR: aminoglycoside phosphotransferase from E. coli; aph(4)-Ia; confers resistance to hygromycin
   7793..7826    -  protein_bind   FRT (minimal): supports FLP-mediated excision but not integration (Turan and Bode, 2011) FLP recombinase from the Saccharomyces cerevisiae 2μ plasmid
   7836..7956    +  rep_origin     RSF ori (fragment): Plasmids containing the RSF 1030 origin of replication can be propagated in E. coli cells that contain additional plasmids with compatible origins.
   7962..8043    -  polyA_signal   SV40 poly(A) signal: SV40 polyadenylation signal
   8066..8149    -  CDS            large T antigen (fragment): large T antigen from SV40 (simian virus 40)
   9488..9610    -  CDS            HBB: HBB_COLGU - Experimental evidence at transcript level: Swiss-Prot protein existence level 2. Involved in oxygen transport from the lung to the various peripheral tissues. From Colobus guereza (Mantled guereza) (Eastern black-and-white colobus monkey).
  10253..10585   -  CDS            HBB (fragment): HBB_HAPGR - Experimental evidence at protein level: Swiss-Prot protein existence level 1. Involved in oxygen transport from the lung to the various peripheral tissues. From Hapalemur griseus (Gray gentle lemur) (Eastern lesser bamboo lemur).
  10617..10712   -  CDS            HBB (fragment): HBB_HUMAN - Experimental evidence at protein level: Swiss-Prot protein existence level 1. [Spinorphin]: functions as an endogenous inhibitor of enkephalin-degrading enzymes such as DPP3, and as a selective antagonist of the P2RX3 receptor which is involved in pain signaling, these properties implicate it as a regulator of pain and inflammation. From Homo sapiens (Human).
  10771..11009   -  promoter       hsp70 promoter: Drosophila melanogaster hsp70Bb promoter
