[The description below was written by a language model from this plasmid's Addgene catalogue record and pLannotate feature annotations shown in this document.]
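Description:
pFRT-PonA-BI-Gl-WT-24xMS2-PTC-18xPP7 (WP) is an 11.2 kb mammalian expression plasmid on the pFRT backbone, built to express two beta-globin (HBB) reporter genes divergently from a ponasterone A-inducible bidirectional promoter. It is propagated in E. coli through a high-copy ColE1/pUC-type origin with ampicillin selection (AmpR). For mammalian cells it carries a hygromycin resistance coding sequence placed directly next to an FRT site with no annotated promoter of its own. This layout is typical of FLP-mediated site-specific integration vectors, in which the marker becomes expressed only after recombination into a genomic FRT landing site, although the record does not spell out this use.

The feature table shows two mirror-image transcription units pointing away from each other. Each begins with a Drosophila hsp70 minimal promoter, the core element commonly paired with ecdysone-responsive sequences in ponasterone-inducible systems; the response elements themselves are not annotated. Each unit then contains HBB coding segments split into three blocks, consistent with an intron-containing gene, and ends in an SV40 small-fragment/poly(A) region. The primate species labels on the HBB fragments are nearest database matches from the annotation tool. According to the name and purpose, one gene is wild type and tagged with 24 MS2 stem-loops, while the other carries a premature termination codon (PTC) and 18 PP7 stem-loops. The repeat arrays are not annotated but probably lie in the unannotated gaps of roughly 1.3 kb between the last HBB block and the SV40 sequences. The table does not show which orientation holds which allele.

Because the two hairpin arrays are bound by different fluorescently tagged coat proteins, the normal and PTC-containing transcripts can be told apart in the same cell. This supports single-cell and single-molecule comparison of nonsense-mediated mRNA decay after co-induction.
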