Addgene plasmid #189792: pFRT-PonA-BI-Gl-WT-24xMS2-PTC-18xPP7 (WP)
Purpose: Express wild-type and PTC-containing beta-globin genes bi-directionally under ponasteron A inducible promoter in mammalian cells
Depositing lab: Robert Singer. Depositing organization: Albert Einstein College of Medicine. Publication: Cellular variability of nonsense-mediated mRNA decay. Sato H, Singer RH. Nat Commun. 2021 Dec 10;12(1):7203. doi: 10.1038/s41467-021-27423-0. PubMed 34893608.
Backbone
  Vector backbone: pFRT
  Vector type: Mammalian Expression
  Selectable markers: Hygromycin
Growth in bacteria
  Bacterial resistance: Ampicillin, 100 μg/mL
  Growth temperature: 37°C
  Growth strain: DH5alpha
  Copy number: Unknown
Gene/Insert
  Gene/Insert name: beta-globin (alt name: HBB)
  Species: H. sapiens (human), M. musculus (mouse)
  Entrez Gene: HBB (a.k.a. CD113t-C, ECYT6, beta-globin)
  Promoter: Ponasterone A inducible
  Cloning method: Gibson Cloning
  Sequencing primers: 5′ GAAGAACTCAGACACCATACTGCGgctagcATGGTGCACCTGACTCC; 3′ CAAATGTGGTATGGCTGATTATGATCactagtcgtatggttttcgg
Terms and licenses: Academic/Nonprofit Terms; Industry Terms: Not Available to Industry
How to cite: pFRT-PonA-BI-Gl-WT-24xMS2-PTC-18xPP7 (WP) was a gift from Robert Singer (Addgene plasmid # 189792 ; http://n2t.net/addgene:189792 ; RRID:Addgene_189792)
